>Addgene plasmid #239720 | pKG2076_pGEEC517_pShip-CAG-mRuby2-SV40 | addgene full sequence | sequence record 478042 | Addgene NGS Result
CGCTCGCTGACTGCAGGTGCCCGTGTCTCAAAATCTCTGATGTTACATTGCACAAGATAAAAATATATCA
TCATGAACAATAAAACTGTCTGCTTACATAAACAGTAATACAAGGGGTGTTATGAGCCATATTCAACGGG
AAACGTCGAGGCCGCGATTAAATTCCAACATGGATGCTGATTTATATGGGTATAAATGGGCTCGCGATAA
TGTCGGGCAATCAGGTGCGACAATCTATCGCTTGTATGGGAAGCCCGATGCGCCAGAGTTGTTTCTGAAA
CATGGCAAAGGTAGCGTTGCCAATGATGTTACAGATGAGATGGTCAGACTAAACTGGCTGACGGAATTTA
TGCCTCTTCCGACCATCAAGCATTTTATCCGTACTCCTGGTGATGCATGGTTACTCACCACTGCGATCCC
CGGAAAAACAGCATTCCAGGTATTAGAAGAATATCCTGATTCAGGTGAAAATATTGTTGATGCGCTGGCA
GTGTTCCTGCGCCGGTTGCATTCGATTCCTGTTTGTAATTGTCCTTTTAACAGCGATCGCGTATTTCGTC
TAGCTCAGGCGCAATCACGAATGAATAACGGTTTGGTTGATGCGAGTGATTTTGATGACGAGCGTAATGG
CTGGCCTGTTGAACAAGTCTGGAAAGAAATGCATAAACTTTTGCCATTCTCACCGGATTCAGTCGTCACT
CATGGTGATTTCTCACTTGATAACCTTATTTTTGACGAGGGGAAATTAATAGGTTGTATTGATGTTGGAC
GAGTCGGAATCGCAGACCGATACCAGGATCTTGCCATCCTATGGAACTGCCTCGGTGAGTTTTCTCCTTC
ATTACAGAAACGGCTTTTTCAAAAATATGGTATTGATAATCCTGATATGAATAAATTGCAGTTTCATTTG
ATGCTCGATGAGTTTTTCTAATCAGAATTGGTTAATTGGTTGTAACATTATTCAGATTGGGCCCCGTTCC
ACTGAGCGTCAGACCCCGTAGAAAAGATCAAAGGATCTTCTTGAGATCCTTTTTTTCTGCGCGTAATCTG
CTGCTTGCAAACAAAAAAACCACCGCTACCAGCGGTGGTTTGTTTGCCGGATCAAGAGCTACCAACTCTT
TTTCCGAAGGTAACTGGCTTCAGCAGAGCGCAGATACCAAATACTGTTCTTCTAGTGTAGCCGTAGTTAG
GCCACCACTTCAAGAACTCTGTAGCACCGCCTACATACCTCGCTCTGCTAATCCTGTTACCAGTGGCTGC
TGCCAGTGGCGATAAGTCGTGTCTTACCGGGTTGGACTCAAGACGATAGTTACCGGATAAGGCGCAGCGG
TCGGGCTGAACGGGGGGTTCGTGCACACAGCCCAGCTTGGAGCGAACGACCTACACCGAACTGAGATACC
TACAGCGTGAGCTATGAGAAAGCGCCACGCTTCCCGAAGGGAGAAAGGCGGACAGGTATCCGGTAAGCGG
CAGGGTCGGAACAGGAGAGCGCACGAGGGAGCTTCCAGGGGGAAACGCCTGGTATCTTTATAGTCCTGTC
GGGTTTCGCCACCTCTGACTTGAGCGTCGATTTTTGTGATGCTCGTCAGGGGGGCGGAGCCTATGGAAAA
ACGCCAGCAACGCGGCCTTTTTACGGTTCCTGGCCTTTTGCTGGCCTTTTGCTCACATGTTCTTTCCTGC
GTTATCCCCTGATTCTGTGGATAACCGTATTACCGCTAGCATGGATCTCGGGGACGTCTAACTACTAAGC
GAGAGTAGGGAACTGCCAGGCATCAAATAAAACGAAAGGCTCAGTCGGAAGACTGGGCCTTTCGTTTTAT
CTGTTGTTTGTCGGTGAACGCTCTCCTGAGTAGGACAAATCCGCCGGGAGCGGATTTGAACGTTGTGAAG
CAACGGCCCGGAGGGTGGCGGGCAGGACGCCCGCCATAAACTGCCAGGCATCAAACTAAGCAGAAGGCCA
TCCTGACGGATGGCCTTTTTGCGTTTCTACAAACTCTTCCTGTTAGTTAGTTACTTAAGCTCGGGCCCAC
CTGCAGTCTACTTACTACTAGTTATTAATAGTAATCAATTACGGGGTCATTAGTTCATAGCCCATATATG
GAGTTCCGCGTTACATAACTTACGGTAAATGGCCCGCCTGGCTGACCGCCCAACGACCCCCGCCCATTGA
CGTCAATAATGACGTATGTTCCCATAGTAACGCCAATAGGGACTTTCCATTGACGTCAATGGGTGGAGTA
TTTACGGTAAACTGCCCACTTGGCAGTACATCAAGTGTATCATATGCCAAGTACGCCCCCTATTGACGTC
AATGACGGTAAATGGCCCGCCTGGCATTATGCCCAGTACATGACCTTATGGGACTTTCCTACTTGGCAGT
ACATCTACGTATTAGTCATCGCTATTACCATGGTCGAGGTGAGCCCCACGTTCTGCTTCACTCTCCCCAT
CTCCCCCCCCTCCCCACCCCCAATTTTGTATTTATTTATTTTTTAATTATTTTGTGCAGCGATGGGGGCG
GGGGGGGGGGGGGGGGCGCGCCAGGGGGGGGGGGGGGGGGGGGGGGGGGGGGGGGGGGGGGGGGGGGGGG
GGGGGGGGGGGGCCAGGGGGGGGGGGGGGGGGGGGGGGTTTTTTTTTTTGGGGGGGGGGGGGGGGGGGGG
GGCCCAAAAAAAAGAAGGGGGGGGGGGGGGGGGGGGGGCGGGGGGCGGCGCCCCCCCCGGCCCCCCCCCC
CCCCCGCCCCCCCGCGCCCCGCCCCCGCTCTGACTGACCGCGTTACTCCCACAGGTGAGCGGGCGGGACG
GCCCTTCTCCTCCGGGCTGTAATTAGCGCTTGGTTTAATGACGGCTTGTTTCTTTTCTGTGGCTGCGTGA
AAGCCTTGAGGGGCTCCGGGAGGGCCCTTTGTGCGGGGGGAGCGGCTCGGGGGGTGCGTGCGTGTGTGTG
TGCGTGGGGAGCGCCGCGTGCGGCTCCGCGCTGCCCGGCGGCTGTGAGCGCTGCGGGCGCGGCGCGGGGC
TTTGTGCGCTCCGCAGTGTGCGCGAGGGGAGCGCGGCCGGGGGCGGTGCCCCGCGGTGCGGGGGGGGCTG
CGAGGGGAACAAAGGCTGCGTGCGGGGTGTGTGCGTGGGGGGGTGAGCAGGGGGTGTGGGCGCGTCGGTC
GGGCTGCAACCCCCCCTGCACCCCCCTCCCCGAGTTGCTGAGCACGGCCCGGCTTCGGGTGCGGGGCTCC
GTACGGGGCGTGGCGCGGGGCTCGCCGTGCCGGGCGGGGGGTGGCGGCAGGTGGGGGTGCCGGGCGGGGC
GGGGCCGCCTCGGGCCGGGGAGGGCTCGGGGGAGGGGCGCGGCGGCCCCCGGAGCGCCGGCGGCTGTCGA
GGCGCGGCGAGCCGCAGCCATTGCCTTTTATGGTAATCGTGCGAGAGGGCGCAGGGACTTCCTTTGTCCC
AAATCTGTGCGGAGCCGAAATCTGGGAGGCGCCGCCGCACCCCCTCTAGCGGGCGCGGGGCGAAGCGGTG
CGGCGCCGGCAGGAAGGAAATGGGCGGGGAGGGCCTTCGTGCGTCGCCGCGCCGCCGTCCCCTTCTCCCT
CTCCAGCCTCGGGGCTGTCCGCGGGGGGACGGCTGCCTTCGGGGGGGACGGGGCAGGGCGGGGTTCGGCT
TCTGGCGTGTGACCGGCGGCTCTAGAGCCTCTGCTAACCATGTTCATGCCTTCTTCTTTTTCCTACAGCT
CCTGGGCAACGTGCTGGTTATTGTGCTGTCTCATCATTTTGGCAAAAATGGCCACCATGGTGTCTAAGGG
CGAAGAGCTGATCAAGGAAAATATGCGTATGAAGGTGGTCATGGAAGGTTCGGTCAACGGCCACCAATTC
AAATGCACAGGTGAAGGAGAAGGCAATCCGTACATGGGAACTCAAACCATGAGGATCAAAGTCATCGAGG
GAGGACCCCTGCCATTTGCCTTTGACATTCTTGCCACGTCGTTCATGTATGGCAGCCGTACTTTTATCAA
GTACCCGAAAGGCATTCCTGATTTCTTTAAACAGTCCTTTCCTGAGGGTTTTACTTGGGAAAGAGTTACG
AGATACGAAGATGGTGGAGTCGTCACCGTCATGCAGGACACCAGCCTTGAGGATGGCTGTCTCGTTTACC
ACGTCCAAGTCAGAGGGGTAAACTTTCCCTCCAATGGTCCCGTGATGCAGAAGAAGACCAAGGGTTGGGA
GCCTAATACAGAGATGATGTATCCAGCAGATGGTGGTCTGAGGGGATACACTCATATGGCACTGAAAGTT
GATGGTGGTGGCCATCTGTCTTGCTCTTTCGTAACAACTTACAGGTCAAAAAAGACCGTCGGGAACATCA
AGATGCCCGGTATCCATGCCGTTGATCACCGCCTGGAAAGGTTAGAGGAAAGTGACAATGAAATGTTCGT
AGTACAACGCGAACACGCAGTTGCCAAGTTCGCCGGGCTTGGTGGTGGGATGGACGAGCTGTACAAGTAA
CAACGGGATCCAACTTGTTTATTGCAGCTTATAATGGTTACAAATAAAGCAATAGCATCACAAATTTCAC
AAATAAAGCATTTTTTTCACTGCATTCTAGTTGTGGTTTGTCCAAACTCATCAATGTATCTTA
Features (pLannotate 1.2.2; 13 found; start..end, strand, type, name):
    122..931     +  CDS            KanR: aminoglycoside phosphotransferase; aph(3')-Ia; confers resistance to kanamycin in bacteria or G418 (Geneticin®) in eukaryotes
   1021..1609    +  rep_origin     ori: high-copy-number ColE1/pMB1/pBR322/pUC origin of replication
   1777..1820    -  terminator     rrnB T1 terminator: Escherichia coli rrnB; transcription terminator T1 from the E. coli rrnB gene
   1952..1979    +  terminator     rrnB T2 terminator: transcription terminator T2 from the E. coli rrnB gene
   2109..2412    +  enhancer       CMV enhancer: human cytomegalovirus immediate early enhancer
   2414..2577    +  promoter       chicken β-actin promoter (fragment): No description available
   2606..2627    +  promoter       chicken β-actin promoter (fragment): contains a 21-bp deletion relative to the standard chicken β-actin promoter
   2639..2661    +  promoter       chicken β-actin promoter (fragment): contains a 21-bp deletion relative to the standard chicken β-actin promoter
   2677..2703    +  promoter       chicken β-actin promoter (fragment): contains a 21-bp deletion relative to the standard chicken β-actin promoter
   2715..2741    -  promoter       chicken β-actin promoter (fragment): contains a 21-bp deletion relative to the standard chicken β-actin promoter
   2748..3708    +  intron         chimeric intron (fragment): chimera between introns from chicken β-actin and rabbit β-globin
   3767..4477    +  CDS            mRuby2: mRuby2 is a basic (constitutively fluorescent) red fluorescent protein published in 2012, derived from Entacmaea quadricolor. It has moderate acid sensitivity.
   4492..4613    +  polyA_signal   SV40 poly(A) signal: SV40 polyadenylation signal
