[The description below was written by a language model from this plasmid's Addgene catalogue record and pLannotate feature annotations shown in this document.]
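Description:
pKG2076_pGEEC517_pShip-CAG-mRuby2-SV40 is a small (about 4.6 kb) synthetic-biology plasmid built on the pShip backbone by Golden Gate assembly, carrying a single mammalian-style expression unit for the red fluorescent protein mRuby2. It is propagated in E. coli from a high-copy ColE1/pUC-type origin and selected with kanamycin through an aph(3')-Ia aminoglycoside phosphotransferase gene. The rrnB T1 and T2 bacterial transcription terminators lie between the origin and the expression cassette, where they likely help insulate the insert from read-through transcription originating in the backbone. No viral packaging elements, recombinase sites, eukaryotic selection cassette or episomal eukaryotic origin are annotated, so the plasmid appears suited to direct delivery, such as transient transfection, rather than viral transduction or stable maintenance.

The payload is driven by the CAG promoter, annotated here as its component parts: the human cytomegalovirus immediate-early enhancer, the chicken β-actin promoter (detected as several fragments), and the chimeric chicken β-actin/rabbit β-globin intron. This composite element gives strong constitutive transcription in many vertebrate cell types. It is followed by the mRuby2 coding sequence, a constitutively fluorescent red protein derived from the sea anemone Entacmaea quadricolor, with no fusion tags annotated, and then by an SV40 polyadenylation signal that serves as the 3' UTR and terminates the transcript. The name states the promoter–gene–3' UTR combination explicitly, which suggests a modular design, and the associated study profiled how transcriptional and translational regulation of transgenes are coupled. In that context the plasmid serves as a defined CAG/SV40 fluorescent reporter for measuring how these regulatory parts shape transgene expression.
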