Addgene plasmid #239720: pKG2076_pGEEC517_pShip-CAG-mRuby2-SV40
Purpose: Plasmid expressing mRuby2 with the CAG promoter and SV40 3' UTR
Depositing lab: Kate Galloway. Depositing organization: Massachusetts Institute of Technology. Publication: High-resolution profiling reveals coupled transcriptional and translational regulation of transgenes. Peterman EL, Ploessl DS, Love KS, Sanabria V, Daniels RF, Johnstone CP, Godavarti DR, Kabaria SR, Oakes CG, Pai AA, Galloway KE. Nucleic Acids Research, Volume 53, Issue 11, 24 June 2025, gkaf528 10.1093/nar/gkaf528 PubMed 39651241.
Backbone
  Vector backbone: pShip
  Vector type: Synthetic Biology
Growth in bacteria
  Bacterial resistance: Kanamycin, 50 μg/mL
  Growth temperature: 30°C
  Growth strain: NEB Stable
  Copy number: High Copy
Gene/Insert
  Gene/Insert name: mRuby2
  Species: Entacmaea quadricolor
  Cloning method: Golden Gate
Terms and licenses: Academic/Nonprofit Terms; Industry Terms: Not Available to Industry
Depositor comments: Please visit https://doi.org/10.1101/2024.11.26.625483 for bioRxiv preprint.
How to cite: pKG2076_pGEEC517_pShip-CAG-mRuby2-SV40 was a gift from Kate Galloway (Addgene plasmid # 239720 ; http://n2t.net/addgene:239720 ; RRID:Addgene_239720)
